Addgene plasmid #153262: pDGE664
Purpose: (Empty Backbone) M7 shuttle vector containing the Solanum lycopersicum U6 promoter for preparation of single guide RNA transcriptional units by cloning of hybridized oligonucleotides.
Depositing lab: Johannes Stuttmann. Depositing organization: Martin-Luther-Universitaet Halle-Wittenberg. Publication: Highly efficient multiplex editing: One-shot generation of 8x Nicotiana benthamiana and 12x Arabidopsis mutants. Stuttmann J, Barthel K, Martin P, Ordon J, Erickson JL, Herr R, Ferik F, Kretschmer C, Berner T, Keilwagen J, Marillonnet S, Bonas U. Plant J. 2021 Feb 12. doi: 10.1111/tpj.15197. PubMed 33577114.
Backbone
  Vector backbone: pUC57-BsaI
  Backbone size (bp): 2700
  Vector type: CRISPR
  Selectable markers: ccdB
Growth in bacteria
  Bacterial resistance: Chloramphenicol and Ampicillin, 25 & 100 μg/mL
  Growth temperature: 37°C
  Growth strain: ccdB Survival
  Copy number: High Copy
Gene/Insert
  Gene/Insert name: None
Terms and licenses: Academic/Nonprofit Terms; Industry Terms: Not Available to Industry
Depositor comments: Please visit https://www.biorxiv.org/content/10.1101/2020.03.31.018671v2 for bioRxiv preprint.
How to cite: pDGE664 was a gift from Johannes Stuttmann (Addgene plasmid # 153262 ; http://n2t.net/addgene:153262 ; RRID:Addgene_153262)
