[The description below was written by a language model from this plasmid's Addgene catalogue record and pLannotate feature annotations shown in this document.]
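Description:
pDGE664 is an empty CRISPR shuttle vector built on a pUC57-BsaI backbone and used in E. coli as an intermediate for assembling single guide RNA transcriptional units for plant genome editing. It replicates from a high-copy ColE1/pUC-type origin and carries an ampicillin resistance gene (β-lactamase with its own promoter) on the backbone. Remnants of lacZα, the lac promoter/operator region, and fragments of lacI, rop and bom are annotated, as is typical of pUC-derived cloning vectors.

The functional core is a guide RNA cassette in which, according to the catalogue entry, a Solanum lycopersicum (tomato) U6 promoter drives transcription; this promoter is not picked up by the automated feature annotation. It presumably lies upstream of the placeholder cassette, in the unannotated stretch between the lacZα fragment and the cat promoter. The placeholder consists of a chloramphenicol resistance gene with its cat promoter, a ccdA fragment and an intact ccdB toxin gene, followed directly by a partial match to the Streptococcus pyogenes tracrRNA, which corresponds to the sgRNA scaffold. Hybridized oligonucleotides encoding the target-specific spacer are cloned in place of the CmR/ccdB cassette, joining promoter, spacer and scaffold into a complete sgRNA unit. Loss of ccdB provides negative selection against uncut vector in standard strains, whereas the empty plasmid must be maintained in a ccdB-tolerant strain under dual chloramphenicol and ampicillin selection.

The "M7" designation marks it as one module in a series of shuttle vectors. The associated publication title indicates the system supports highly multiplexed editing in Nicotiana benthamiana and Arabidopsis, but the record does not detail the downstream assembly steps or recipient vectors.
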