Features (pLannotate 1.2.2; 15 found; start..end, strand, type, name):
    137..236     +  misc_feature   bom (fragment): basis of mobility region from pBR322
    242..399     -  CDS            lacZα (fragment): LacZα fragment of β-galactosidase; lacZ fragment
    608..710     +  promoter       cat promoter: promoter of the E. coli cat gene encoding chloramphenicol acetyltransferase
    711..1369    +  CDS            CmR: chloramphenicol acetyltransferase; cat; confers resistance to chloramphenicol
   1551..1709    +  CDS            ccdA (fragment): CCDA_ECO57 - Also known as H, letA. Experimental evidence at protein level: Swiss-Prot protein existence level 1. Antitoxin component of a type II toxin-antitoxin (TA) system which inhibits the post-segregational killing (PSK) of plasmid-free cells, also referred to as a plasmid addiction system. Binds to and blocks the activity of CcdB; will also remove bound CcdB protein from the CcdB-GyrA complex by forming a CcdA-CcdB complex, a process termed rejuvenation. Functions as a transcriptional corepressor for the ccdAB operon, repression also requires CcdB (By similarity). From Escherichia coli
   1714..2016    +  CDS            ccdB: CCDB_ECOLI - Also known as G, letB, letD. Experimental evidence at protein level: Swiss-Prot protein existence level 1. Toxic component of a type II toxin-antitoxin (TA) system, functioning in plasmid maintainence. Responsible for the post- segregational killing (PSK) of plasmid-free cells, also referred to as a plasmid addiction system. Half-life of over 2 hours. Cell killing by CcdB is accompanied by filamentation, defects in chromosome and plasmid segregation, defects in cell division, formation of anucleate cells, decreased DNA synthesis and plasmid loss. Interferes with the activity of DN
   2075..2142    +  misc_RNA       tracrRNA (fragment): trans-activating CRISPR RNA for the Streptococcus pyogenes CRISPR/Cas9 system
   2246..2262    -  protein_bind   lac operator: The lac repressor binds to the lac operator to inhibit transcription in E. coli. This inhibition can be relieved by adding lactose or isopropyl-β-D-thiogalactopyranoside (IPTG). lac repressor encoded by lacI
   2270..2300    -  promoter       lac promoter: promoter for the E. coli lac operon
   2315..2336    -  protein_bind   CAP binding site: CAP binding activates transcription in the presence of cAMP. E. coli catabolite activator protein
   2349..2441    -  CDS            lacI (fragment): lac repressor; lacI; The lac repressor binds to the lac operator to inhibit transcription in E. coli. This inhibition can be relieved by adding lactose or isopropyl-β-D-thiogalactopyranoside (IPTG).
   2624..3212    -  rep_origin     ori: high-copy-number ColE1/pMB1/pBR322/pUC origin of replication
   3383..4243    -  CDS            AmpR: β-lactamase; bla; confers resistance to ampicillin, carbenicillin, and related antibiotics
   4244..4348    -  promoter       AmpR promoter: bla
   4443..35      +  CDS            rop (fragment) (across the origin): Rop protein, which maintains plasmids at low copy number; rop
>Addgene plasmid #153262 | pDGE664 | addgene full sequence | sequence record 307070 | Addgene NGS Result
TCGCGCGTTTCGGTGATGACGGTGAAAACCTCTGACACATGCAGCTCCCGGAGACGGTCACAGCTTGTCT
GTAAGCGGATGCCGGGAGCAGACAAGCCCGTCAGGGCGCGTCAGCGGGTGTTGGCGGGTGTCGGGGCTGG
CTTAACTATGCGGCATCAGAGCAGATTGTACTGAGAGTGCACCATATGCGGTGTGAAATACCGCACAGAT
GCGTAAGGAGAAAATACCGCATCAGGCGCCATTCGCCATTCAGGCTGCGCAACTGTTGGGAAGGGCGATC
GGTGCGGGCCTCTTCGCTATTACGCCAGCTGGCGAAAGGGGGATGTGCTGCAAGGCGATTAAGTTGGGTA
ACGCCAGGGTTTTCCCAGTCACGACGTTGTAAAACGACGGCCAGTGAATTCGAGCTCGGTACCTCGCGAA
TGCATCTAGATTGGTCTCACCAGCAAGAGAAATAAGAAAAAGGCCGGCCCATTTAGATTGAAGATCCAGG
CCCAGGCCCGTAAAAGAAACCCAACAAGCAAATTCTCCCTCATCGCTTATACAAAGCTACTTTGCCTCGT
TTATATAGCGGAATATGAACATGTATGATTGAAGTCTTCTGAGACGTTGATCGGCACGTAAGAGGTTCCA
ACTTTCACCATAATGAAATAAGATCACTACCGGGCGTATTTTTTGAGTTATCGAGATTTTCAGGAGCTAA
GGAAGCTAAAATGGAGAAAAAAATCACTGGATATACCACCGTTGATATATCCCAATGGCATCGTAAAGAA
CATTTTGAGGCATTTCAGTCAGTTGCTCAATGTACCTATAACCAGACCGTTCAGCTGGATATTACGGCCT
TTTTAAAGACCGTAAAGAAAAATAAGCACAAGTTTTATCCGGCCTTTATTCACATTCTTGCCCGCCTGAT
GAATGCTCATCCGGAATTCCGTATGGCAATGAAAGACGGTGAGCTGGTGATATGGGATAGTGTTCACCCT
TGTTACACCGTTTTCCATGAGCAAACTGAAACGTTTTCATCGCTCTGGAGTGAATACCACGACGATTTCC
GGCAGTTTCTACACATATATTCGCAAGATGTGGCGTGTTACGGTGAAAACCTGGCCTATTTCCCTAAAGG
GTTTATTGAGAATATGTTTTTCGTCTCAGCCAATCCCTGGGTGAGTTTCACCAGTTTTGATTTAAACGTG
GCCAATATGGACAACTTCTTCGCCCCCGTTTTCACCATGGGCAAATATTATACGCAAGGCGACAAGGTGC
TGATGCCGCTGGCGATTCAGGTTCATCATGCCGTTTGTGATGGCTTCCATGTCGGCAGAATGCTTAATGA
ATTACAACAGTACTGCGATGAGTGGCAGGGGGGGCGTAAACGCCGCGTGGATCCGGCTTACTAAAAGCCA
GATAACAGTATGCGTATTTGCGCGCTGATTTTTGCGGTATAAGAATATATACTGATATGTATACCCGAAG
TATGTCAAAAAGAGGTATGCTATGAAGCAGCGTATTACAGTGACAGTTGACAGCGACAGCTATCAGTTGC
TCAAGGCATATATGATGTCAATATCTCCGGTCTGGTAAGCACAACCATGCAGAATGAAGCCCGTCGTCTG
CGTGCCGAACGCTGGAAAGCGGAAAATCAGGAAGGGATGGCTGAGGTCGCCCGGTTTATTGAAATGAACG
GCTCTTTTGCTGACGAGAACAGGGGCTGGTGAAATGCAGTTTAAGGTTTACACCTATAAAAGAGAGAGCC
GTTATCGTCTGTTTGTGGATGTACAGAGTGATATTATTGACACGCCCGGGCGACGGATGGTGATCCCCCT
GGCCAGTGCACGTCTGCTGTCAGATAAAGTCTCCCGTGAACTTTACCCGGTGGTGCATATCGGGGATGAA
AGCTGGCGCATGATGACCACCGATATGGCCAGTGTGCCGGTTTCCGTTATCGGGGAAGAAGTGGCTGATC
TCAGCCACCGCGAAAATGACATCAAAAACGCCATTAACCTGATGTTCTGGGGAATATAAATGTCAGGCTC
CCTTATACACAGCCAGTCGAAGACTTGTTTCAGAGCTATGCTGGAAACAGCATAGCAAGTTGAAATAAGG
CTAGTCCGTTATCAACTTGAAAAAGTGGCACCGAGTCGGTGCTTTTTTTTCGAATGAGACCAAAATCGGA
TCCCGGGCCCGTCGACTGCAGAGGCCTGCATGCAAGCTTGGCGTAATCATGGTCATAGCTGTTTCCTGTG
TGAAATTGTTATCCGCTCACAATTCCACACAACATACGAGCCGGAAGCATAAAGTGTAAAGCCTGGGGTG
CCTAATGAGTGAGCTAACTCACATTAATTGCGTTGCGCTCACTGCCCGCTTTCCAGTCGGGAAACCTGTC
GTGCCAGCTGCATTAATGAATCGGCCAACGCGCGGGGAGAGGCGGTTTGCGTATTGGGCGCTCTTCCGCT
TCCTCGCTCACTGACTCGCTGCGCTCGGTCGTTCGGCTGCGGCGAGCGGTATCAGCTCACTCAAAGGCGG
TAATACGGTTATCCACAGAATCAGGGGATAACGCAGGAAAGAACATGTGAGCAAAAGGCCAGCAAAAGGC
CAGGAACCGTAAAAAGGCCGCGTTGCTGGCGTTTTTCCATAGGCTCCGCCCCCCTGACGAGCATCACAAA
AATCGACGCTCAAGTCAGAGGTGGCGAAACCCGACAGGACTATAAAGATACCAGGCGTTTCCCCCTGGAA
GCTCCCTCGTGCGCTCTCCTGTTCCGACCCTGCCGCTTACCGGATACCTGTCCGCCTTTCTCCCTTCGGG
AAGCGTGGCGCTTTCTCATAGCTCACGCTGTAGGTATCTCAGTTCGGTGTAGGTCGTTCGCTCCAAGCTG
GGCTGTGTGCACGAACCCCCCGTTCAGCCCGACCGCTGCGCCTTATCCGGTAACTATCGTCTTGAGTCCA
ACCCGGTAAGACACGACTTATCGCCACTGGCAGCAGCCACTGGTAACAGGATTAGCAGAGCGAGGTATGT
AGGCGGTGCTACAGAGTTCTTGAAGTGGTGGCCTAACTACGGCTACACTAGAAGAACAGTATTTGGTATC
TGCGCTCTGCTGAAGCCAGTTACCTTCGGAAAAAGAGTTGGTAGCTCTTGATCCGGCAAACAAACCACCG
CTGGTAGCGGTGGTTTTTTTGTTTGCAAGCAGCAGATTACGCGCAGAAAAAAAGGATCTCAAGAAGATCC
TTTGATCTTTTCTACGGGGTCTGACGCTCAGTGGAACGAAAACTCACGTTAAGGGATTTTGGTCATGAGA
TTATCAAAAAGGATCTTCACCTAGATCCTTTTAAATTAAAAATGAAGTTTTAAATCAATCTAAAGTATAT
ATGAGTAAACTTGGTCTGACAGTTACCAATGCTTAATCAGTGAGGCACCTATCTCAGCGATCTGTCTATT
TCGTTCATCCATAGTTGCCTGACTCCCCGTCGTGTAGATAACTACGATACGGGAGGGCTTACCATCTGGC
CCCAGTGCTGCAATGATACCGCGAGATCCACGCTCACCGGCTCCAGATTTATCAGCAATAAACCAGCCAG
CCGGAAGGGCCGAGCGCAGAAGTGGTCCTGCAACTTTATCCGCCTCCATCCAGTCTATTAATTGTTGCCG
GGAAGCTAGAGTAAGTAGTTCGCCAGTTAATAGTTTGCGCAACGTTGTTGCCATTGCTACAGGCATCGTG
GTGTCACGCTCGTCGTTTGGTATGGCTTCATTCAGCTCCGGTTCCCAACGATCAAGGCGAGTTACATGAT
CCCCCATGTTGTGCAAAAAAGCGGTTAGCTCCTTCGGTCCTCCGATCGTTGTCAGAAGTAAGTTGGCCGC
AGTGTTATCACTCATGGTTATGGCAGCACTGCATAATTCTCTTACTGTCATGCCATCCGTAAGATGCTTT
TCTGTGACTGGTGAGTACTCAACCAAGTCATTCTGAGAATAGTGTATGCGGCGACCGAGTTGCTCTTGCC
CGGCGTCAATACGGGATAATACCGCGCCACATAGCAGAACTTTAAAAGTGCTCATCATTGGAAAACGTTC
TTCGGGGCGAAAACTCTCAAGGATCTTACCGCTGTTGAGATCCAGTTCGATGTAACCCACTCGTGCACCC
AACTGATCTTCAGCATCTTTTACTTTCACCAGCGTTTCTGGGTGAGCAAAAACAGGAAGGCAAAATGCCG
CAAAAAAGGGAATAAGGGCGACACGGAAATGTTGAATACTCATACTCTTCCTTTTTCAATATTATTGAAG
CATTTATCAGGGTTATTGTCTCATGAGCGGATACATATTTGAATGTATTTAGAAAAATAAACAAATAGGG
GTTCCGCGCACATTTCCCCGAAAAGTGCCACCTGACGTCTAAGAAACCATTATTATCATGACATTAACCT
ATAAAAATAGGCGTATCACGAGGCCCTTTCGTC
